Addgene plasmid #221921: pHR-IDR6-mCh-Cry2WT-NLS
Purpose: Expression of CBP IDR6 fragment fused to optogenetic protein mCh-Cry2WT
Depositing lab: Daniel Bose. Depositing organization: University of Sheffield. Publication: CBP-IDRs regulate acetylation and gene expression. Gelder KL, Carruthers NA, Gilbert G, Harrison LJ, Evans BV, Evans TI, Ball SS, Dunning M, Craggs TD, Twelvetrees AE, Bose DA. Cell Rep. 2026 Mar 12;45(3):117109. doi: 10.1016/j.celrep.2026.117109. PubMed 41824454.
Backbone
  Vector backbone: pHr-mCh-Cry2WT
  Backbone manufacturer: Addgene
  Backbone size w/o insert (bp): 11303
  Vector type: Mammalian Expression, Lentiviral
Growth in bacteria
  Bacterial resistance: Ampicillin, 100 μg/mL
  Growth temperature: 37°C
  Growth strain: NEB Stable
  Copy number: High Copy
Gene/Insert
  Gene/Insert name: CBP IDR6 (aa 1856-2090) (alt name: CREB binding protein)
  Species: H. sapiens (human)
  Insert size (bp): 705
  Mutation: insertion of the IDR6 region (aa 1856-2090); insertion of SV40 NLS
  Entrez Gene: CREBBP (a.k.a. CBP, KAT3A, MKHK1, RSTS, RSTS1)
  Tag / fusion protein: mCherry (C terminal on insert)
  Cloning method: Gibson Cloning
Terms and licenses: Academic/Nonprofit Terms; Industry Terms: Not Available to Industry
How to cite: pHR-IDR6-mCh-Cry2WT-NLS was a gift from Daniel Bose (Addgene plasmid # 221921 ; http://n2t.net/addgene:221921 ; RRID:Addgene_221921)
