[The description below was written by a language model from this plasmid's Addgene catalogue record and pLannotate feature annotations shown in this document.]
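Description:
pHR-IDR6-mCh-Cry2WT-NLS is an HIV-1-based lentiviral transfer plasmid for mammalian expression, built on the pHR-mCh-Cry2WT backbone by Gibson assembly and about 12 kb in total. In bacteria it is maintained through a high-copy ColE1/pUC-type origin and selected with ampicillin via the β-lactamase gene. The viral portion carries a truncated 5' LTR, the Ψ packaging signal with an adjoining gag fragment, the Rev response element for Rev-dependent export of the genomic RNA, the cPPT/CTS element that aids nuclear import of the reverse-transcribed genome, and a self-inactivating ΔU3 3' LTR that limits LTR-driven transcription after integration. Outside the LTRs, the backbone retains an SV40 promoter followed by gpt fragments, the SV40 small t intron and a poly(A) signal, together with assorted pBR322-derived remnants; these appear to be legacy backbone sequences rather than part of the payload.

The expression cassette is driven by the SFFV LTR promoter and encodes a single fusion protein: a 705 bp fragment of human CREB-binding protein (CREBBP/CBP) covering the intrinsically disordered region IDR6 (residues 1856–2090), followed by mCherry, the photolyase homology region of Arabidopsis cryptochrome 2 (wild type), and an SV40 nuclear localization signal at the C-terminal end. A WPRE downstream of the coding sequence enhances transcript stability and expression. Cry2 self-associates under blue light, so fusing it to a disordered region allows light-triggered clustering to be followed by red fluorescence in the nucleus. The record states the purpose only as expression of the CBP IDR6 fragment fused to the optogenetic mCh-Cry2WT module, in a study of how CBP IDRs regulate acetylation and gene expression.
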