Features (pLannotate 1.2.2; 36 found; start..end, strand, type, name):
     43..160     +  misc_feature   cPPT/CTS: central polypurine tract and central termination sequence of HIV-1
    197..229     -  misc_feature   MCS (fragment): pBluescript multiple cloning site
    313..720     +  promoter       SFFV promoter: spleen focus-forming virus long terminal repeat (LTR) promoter
    751..1455    +  CDS            CREBBP (fragment): CBP_HUMAN - Also known as CBP. Experimental evidence at protein level: Swiss-Prot protein existence level 1. Acetylates histones, giving a specific tag for transcriptional activation (PubMed:24616510). Also acetylates non- histone proteins, like DDX21, FBL, IRF2, MAFG, NCOA3, POLR1E/PAF53 and FOXO1 (PubMed:10490106, PubMed:11154691, PubMed:12738767, PubMed:12929931, PubMed:9707565, PubMed:24207024, PubMed:28790157, PubMed:30540930). Binds specifically to phosphorylated CREB and enhances its transcriptional activity toward cAMP-responsive genes. Acts as a coactivator of ALX1. Acts as a circadia
   1495..2202    +  CDS            mCherry: mCherry is a basic (constitutively fluorescent) red fluorescent protein published in 2004, derived from Discosoma sp.. It is reported to be a very rapidly-maturing monomer with low acid sensitivity.
   2215..3708    +  CDS            CRY2PHR: N-terminal photolyase homology region of Arabidopsis thaliana cryptochrome 2 binds to CIB1 upon exposure to blue light (Kennedy et al., 2010)
   3805..3825    +  CDS            SV40 NLS: nuclear localization signal of SV40 (simian virus 40) large T antigen
   3841..3871    +  misc_feature   MCS (fragment): pUC18/19 multiple cloning site
   3872..3890    +  misc_feature   MCS (fragment): pBluescript multiple cloning site
   3890..4478    +  misc_feature   WPRE: woodchuck hepatitis virus posttranscriptional regulatory element
   4479..4501    +  misc_feature   MCS (fragment): pBluescript multiple cloning site
   4518..4586    +  CDS            nef (fragment): NEF_HV1Z2 - Experimental evidence at protein level: Swiss-Prot protein existence level 1. Extracellular Nef protein targets CD4(+) T-lymphocytes for apoptosis by interacting with CXCR4 surface receptors. From Human immunodeficiency virus type 1 group M subtype D (isolate Z2/CDC-Z34) (HIV-1).
   4588..4821    +  LTR            3' LTR (ΔU3): self-inactivating 3' long terminal repeat (LTR) from HIV-1
   4846..4864    -  promoter       SP6 promoter: promoter for bacteriophage SP6 RNA polymerase
   5092..5371    +  CDS            TcR (fragment): tetracycline efflux protein; tet; confers resistance to tetracycline
   5372..5420    -  misc_feature   bom (fragment): basis of mobility region from pBR322
   5522..5557    -  CDS            rop (fragment): Rop protein, which maintains plasmids at low copy number; rop
   5652..5756    +  promoter       AmpR promoter: bla
   5757..6617    +  CDS            AmpR: β-lactamase; bla; confers resistance to ampicillin, carbenicillin, and related antibiotics
   6788..7376    +  rep_origin     ori: high-copy-number ColE1/pMB1/pBR322/pUC origin of replication
   7559..7615    +  CDS            lacI (fragment): lac repressor; lacI; The lac repressor binds to the lac operator to inhibit transcription in E. coli. This inhibition can be relieved by adding lactose or isopropyl-β-D-thiogalactopyranoside (IPTG).
   7622..7951    +  promoter       SV40 promoter: SV40 enhancer and early promoter
   8151..8270    +  CDS            gpt (fragment): XGPT_ECOLI - Also known as gpp, gxu. Experimental evidence at protein level: Swiss-Prot protein existence level 1. Purine salvage pathway enzyme that catalyzes the transfer of the ribosyl-5-phosphate group from 5-phospho-alpha-D-ribose 1- diphosphate (PRPP) to the N9 position of the 6-oxopurines guanine and xanthine to form the corresponding ribonucleotides GMP (guanosine 5'- monophosphate) and XMP (xanthosine 5'-monophosphate), with the release of PPi. To a lesser extent, also acts on hypoxanthine (PubMed:9100006, PubMed:3886014). Does not ribophosphorylate adenine (PubMed:3886014). From Esch
   8270..8605    +  CDS            gpt (fragment): XGPT_ECOLI - Also known as gpp, gxu. Experimental evidence at protein level: Swiss-Prot protein existence level 1. Purine salvage pathway enzyme that catalyzes the transfer of the ribosyl-5-phosphate group from 5-phospho-alpha-D-ribose 1- diphosphate (PRPP) to the N9 position of the 6-oxopurines guanine and xanthine to form the corresponding ribonucleotides GMP (guanosine 5'- monophosphate) and XMP (xanthosine 5'-monophosphate), with the release of PPi. To a lesser extent, also acts on hypoxanthine (PubMed:9100006, PubMed:3886014). Does not ribophosphorylate adenine (PubMed:3886014). From Esch
   8700..9005    +  CDS            frsA (fragment): FRSA_ECOLI - Also known as yafA. Experimental evidence at protein level: Swiss-Prot protein existence level 1. Catalyzes the hydrolysis of esters (PubMed:15808744). Displays esterase activity toward pNP-butyrate (PubMed:15808744). May stimulate mixed-acid fermentation by acting as a fermentation/respiration switch that down-regulates respiration and up- regulates fermentation rates (PubMed:15169777). From Escherichia coli (strain K12).
   9009..9083    +  CDS            small t antigen (fragment): SV40 (simian virus 40) small t antigen
   9085..9150    +  intron         small t intron: SV40 (simian virus 40) small t antigen intron
   9280..9300    +  CDS            SV40 NLS: nuclear localization signal of SV40 (simian virus 40) large T antigen
   9619..9702    +  CDS            large T antigen (fragment): large T antigen from SV40 (simian virus 40)
   9725..9859    +  polyA_signal   SV40 poly(A) signal: SV40 polyadenylation signal
  10026..10355   +  CDS            nef (fragment): NEF_HV1BR - Experimental evidence at protein level: Swiss-Prot protein existence level 1. Extracellular Nef protein targets CD4(+) T-lymphocytes for apoptosis by interacting with CXCR4 surface receptors (PubMed:14990729). From Human immunodeficiency virus type 1 group M subtype B (isolate BRU/LAI) (HIV-1).
  10403..10660   +  LTR            5' LTR (truncated): truncated 5' long terminal repeat (LTR) from HIV-1
  10707..10832   +  misc_feature   HIV-1 Ψ: packaging signal of human immunodeficiency virus type 1
  10816..11154   +  CDS            HIV-1 gag (fragment): gag protein from human immunodeficiency virus 1; gag
  11329..11562   +  misc_feature   RRE: The Rev response element (RRE) of HIV-1 allows for Rev-dependent mRNA export from the nucleus to the cytoplasm.
  11939..6       +  CDS            Rev (fragment) (across the origin): human immunodeficiency virus 1 (HIV-1) Rev protein; rev; enhances nuclear export of unspliced and incompletely spliced viral mRNAs
>Addgene plasmid #221921 | pHR-IDR6-mCh-Cry2WT-NLS | addgene full sequence | sequence record 437701 | Addgene NGS Result
CGGATCTCGACGGTATCGCCAAATGGCAGTATTCATCCACAATTTTAAAAGAAAAGGGGGGATTGGGGGG
TACAGTGCAGGGGAAAGAATAGTAGACATAATAGCAACAGACATACAAACTAAAGAATTACAAAAACAAA
TTACAAAAATTCAAAATTTTCGGGTTTATTACAGGGACAGCAGAGATCCAGTTTGGATCGATAAGCTTGA
TATCGAATTCCTGCAGCCCCGATAAAATAAAAGATTTTATTTAGTCTCCAGAAAAAGGGGGGAATGAAAG
ACCCCACCTGTAGGTTTGGCAAGCTAGCTGCAGTAACGCCATTTTGCAAGGCATGGAAAAATACCAAACC
AAGAATAGAGAAGTTCAGATCAAGGGCGGGTACATGAAAATAGCTAACGTTGGGCCAAACAGGATATCTG
CGGTGAGCAGTTTCGGCCCCGGCCCGGGGCCAAGAACAGATGGTCACCGCAGTTTCGGCCCCGGCCCGAG
GCCAAGAACAGATGGTCCCCAGATATGGCCCAACCCTCAGCAGTTTCTTAAGACCCATCAGATGTTTCCA
GGCTCCCCCAAGGACCTGAAATGACCCTGCGCCTTATTTGAATTAACCAATCAGCCTGCTTCTCGCTTCT
GTTCGCGCGCTTCTGCTTCCCGAGCTCTATAAAAGAGCTCACAACCCCTCACTCGGCGCGCCAGTCCTCC
GACAGACTGAGTCGCCCGGGGGGGATCTGGAGCTCTCGAGAATTCTCACGCAGCACCGCCTGCAGCAGGC
CCAGCTCATGCGCCGGCGGATGGCCACCATGAACACCCGCAACGTGCCTCAGCAGAGTCTGCCTTCTCCT
ACCTCAGCACCGCCCGGGACCCCCACACAGCAGCCCAGCACACCCCAGACGCCGCAGCCCCCTGCCCAGC
CCCAACCCTCACCCGTGAGCATGTCACCAGCTGGCTTCCCCAGCGTGGCCCGGACTCAGCCCCCCACCAC
GGTGTCCACAGGGAAGCCTACCAGCCAGGTGCCGGCCCCCCCACCCCCGGCCCAGCCCCCTCCTGCAGCG
GTGGAAGCGGCTCGGCAGATCGAGCGTGAGGCCCAGCAGCAGCAGCACCTGTACCGGGTGAACATCAACA
ACAGCATGCCCCCAGGACGCACGGGCATGGGGACCCCGGGGAGCCAGATGGCCCCCGTGAGCCTGAATGT
GCCCCGACCCAACCAGGTGAGCGGGCCCGTCATGCCCAGCATGCCTCCCGGGCAGTGGCAGCAGGCGCCC
CTTCCCCAGCAGCAGCCCATGCCAGGCTTGCCCAGGCCTGTGATATCCATGCAGGCCCAGGCGGCCGTGG
CTGGGCCCCGGATGCCCAGCGTGCAGCCACCCAGGAGCATCTCACCCAGCGCTCTGCAAGACCTGCTGCG
GACCCTGAAGTCGCCCAGCTCCCCTCAGCAGCAACAGCAGGTGCTGAACATTCTCAGTGGAGCAAGGCAG
GTGGACAGTGGATCCGGAGCTACCATGGTGTCTAAAGGCGAGGAGGATAACATGGCTATAATCAAGGAAT
TTATGAGGTTCAAGGTGCATATGGAGGGATCTGTGAACGGTCACGAGTTCGAAATCGAGGGCGAAGGCGA
GGGGCGACCCTATGAAGGGACACAGACGGCCAAACTGAAGGTGACCAAGGGTGGCCCCCTGCCTTTCGCC
TGGGACATCCTGTCACCCCAGTTTATGTACGGCTCTAAGGCTTACGTTAAGCACCCTGCCGATATTCCGG
ACTACTTGAAACTGAGCTTCCCTGAAGGGTTCAAGTGGGAACGGGTAATGAATTTTGAGGATGGCGGTGT
AGTCACAGTTACCCAGGACAGCTCTCTTCAGGACGGAGAATTTATCTATAAGGTTAAACTTCGGGGCACT
AACTTCCCATCAGACGGCCCCGTGATGCAGAAGAAAACTATGGGCTGGGAAGCCAGCTCAGAACGCATGT
ATCCCGAGGACGGAGCACTGAAGGGAGAAATCAAGCAGCGACTCAAGCTGAAGGATGGGGGACATTATGA
TGCTGAGGTCAAAACCACCTATAAGGCCAAGAAACCCGTTCAGCTTCCTGGGGCATACAACGTGAATATC
AAACTGGATATTACATCCCATAACGAAGACTATACCATCGTGGAACAGTACGAGCGGGCCGAGGGCAGAC
ATAGCACAGGGGGCATGGATGAATTGTACAAGGCGGCCACGCGTATGAAGATGGACAAAAAGACTATAGT
TTGGTTTAGAAGAGACCTAAGGATTGAGGATAATCCTGCATTAGCAGCAGCTGCTCACGAAGGATCTGTT
TTTCCTGTCTTCATTTGGTGTCCTGAAGAAGAAGGACAGTTTTATCCTGGAAGAGCTTCAAGATGGTGGA
TGAAACAATCACTTGCTCACTTATCTCAATCCTTGAAGGCTCTTGGATCTGACCTCACTTTAATCAAAAC
CCACAACACGATTTCAGCGATCTTGGATTGTATCCGCGTTACCGGTGCTACAAAAGTCGTCTTTAACCAC
CTCTATGATCCTGTTTCGTTAGTTCGGGACCATACCGTAAAGGAGAAGCTGGTGGAACGTGGGATCTCTG
TGCAAAGCTACAATGGAGATCTATTGTATGAACCGTGGGAGATATACTGCGAAAAGGGCAAACCTTTTAC
GAGTTTCAATTCTTACTGGAAGAAATGCTTAGATATGTCGATTGAATCCGTTATGCTTCCTCCTCCTTGG
CGGTTGATGCCAATAACTGCAGCGGCTGAAGCGATTTGGGCGTGTTCGATTGAAGAACTAGGGCTGGAGA
ATGAGGCCGAGAAACCGAGCAATGCGTTGTTAACTAGAGCTTGGTCTCCAGGATGGAGCAATGCTGATAA
GTTACTAAATGAGTTCATCGAGAAGCAGTTGATAGATTATGCAAAGAACAGCAAGAAAGTTGTTGGGAAT
TCTACTTCACTACTTTCTCCGTATCTCCATTTCGGGGAAATAAGCGTCAGACACGTTTTCCAGTGTGCCC
GGATGAAACAAATTATATGGGCAAGAGATAAGAACAGTGAAGGAGAAGAAAGTGCAGATCTTTTTCTTAG
GGGAATCGGTTTAAGAGAGTATTCTCGGTATATATGTTTCAACTTCCCGTTTACTCACGAGCAATCGTTG
TTGAGTCATCTTCGGTTTTTCCCTTGGGATGCTGATGTTGATAAGTTCAAGGCCTGGAGACAAGGCAGGA
CCGGTTATCCGTTGGTGGATGCCGGAATGAGAGAGCTTTGGGCTACCGGATGGATGCATAACAGAATAAG
AGTGATTGTTTCAAGCTTTGCTGTGAAGTTTCTTCTCCTTCCATGGAAATGGGGAATGAAGTATTTCTGG
GATACACTTTTGGATGCTGATTTGGAATGTGACATCCTTGGCTGGCAGTATATCTCTGGGAGTATCCCCG
ATGGCCACGAGCTTGATCGCTTGGACAATCCCGCGTTACAAGGCGCCAAATATGACCCAGAAGGTGAGTA
CATAAGGCAATGGCTTCCCGAGCTTGCGAGATTGCCAACTGAATGGATCCATCATCCATGGGACGCTCCT
TTAACCGTACTCAAAGCTTCTGGTGTGGAACTCGGAACAAACTATGCGAAACCCATTGTAGACATCGACA
CAGCTCGTGAGCTACTAGCTAAAGCTATTTCAAGAACCCGTGAAGCACAGATCATGATCGGAGCAGCAGC
CCGGGATCCACCGGTCGCCACCGGTTCAGGGAGCGGATCCGGCTCAGGGAGTGCGGCCGCAACTCCCACC
TGCAACATGCGTGACGGAGGCGGTCCAAAAAAGAAGAGAAAGGTATGACTGAGGCCGCGACTCTAGAGTC
GACCTGCAGGCATGCAAGCTTGATATCAAGCTTATCGATAATCAACCTCTGGATTACAAAATTTGTGAAA
GATTGACTGGTATTCTTAACTATGTTGCTCCTTTTACGCTATGTGGATACGCTGCTTTAATGCCTTTGTA
TCATGCTATTGCTTCCCGTATGGCTTTCATTTTCTCCTCCTTGTATAAATCCTGGTTGCTGTCTCTTTAT
GAGGAGTTGTGGCCCGTTGTCAGGCAACGTGGCGTGGTGTGCACTGTGTTTGCTGACGCAACCCCCACTG
GTTGGGGCATTGCCACCACCTGTCAGCTCCTTTCCGGGACTTTCGCTTTCCCCCTCCCTATTGCCACGGC
GGAACTCATCGCCGCCTGCCTTGCCCGCTGCTGGACAGGGGCTCGGCTGTTGGGCACTGACAATTCCGTG
GTGTTGTCGGGGAAATCATCGTCCTTTCCTTGGCTGCTCGCCTGTGTTGCCACCTGGATTCTGCGCGGGA
CGTCCTTCTGCTACGTCCCTTCGGCCCTCAATCCAGCGGACCTTCCTTCCCGCGGCCTGCTGCCGGCTCT
GCGGCCTCTTCCGCGTCTTCGCCTTCGCCCTCAGACGAGTCGGATCTCCCTTTGGGCCGCCTCCCCGCAT
CGATACCGTCGACCTCGAGGGAATTAATTCGAGCTCGGTACCTTTAAGACCAATGACTTACAAGGCAGCT
GTAGATCTTAGCCACTTTTTAAAAGAAAAGGGGGGACTGGAAGGGCTAATTCACTCCCAACGAAGACAAG
ATCTGCTTTTTGCTTGTACTGGGTCTCTCTGGTTAGACCAGATCTGAGCCTGGGAGCTCTCTGGCTAACT
AGGGAACCCACTGCTTAAGCCTCAATAAAGCTTGCCTTGAGTGCTTCAAGTAGTGTGTGCCCGTCTGTTG
TGTGACTCTGGTAACTAGAGATCCCTCAGACCCTTTTAGTCAGTGTGGAAAATCTCTAGCAGCATCTAGA
ATTAATTCCGTGTATTCTATAGTGTCACCTAAATCGTATGTGTATGATACATAAGGTTATGTATTAATTG
TAGCCGCGTTCTAACGACAATATGTACAAGCCTAATTGTGTAGCATCTGGCTTACTGAAGCAGACCCTAT
CATCTCTCTCGTAAACTGCCGTCAGAGTCGGTTTGGTTGGACGAACCTTCTGAGTTTCTGGTAACGCCGT
CCCGCACCCGGAAATGGTCAGCGAACCAATCAGCAGGGTCATCGCTAGCCAGATCCTCTACGCCGGACGC
ATCGTGGCCGGCATCACCGGCGCCACAGGTGCGGTTGCTGGCGCCTATATCGCCGACATCACCGATGGGG
AAGATCGGGCTCGCCACTTCGGGCTCATGAGCGCTTGTTTCGGCGTGGGTATGGTGGCAGGCCCCGTGGC
CGGGGGACTGTTGGGCGCCATCTCCTTGCATGCACCATTCCTTGCGGCGGCGGTGCTCAACGGCCTCAAC
CTACTACTGGGCTGCTTCCTAATGCAGGAGTCGCATAAGGGAGAGCGTCGAATGGTGCACTCTCAGTACA
ATCTGCTCTGATGCCGCATAGTTAAGCCAGCCCCGACACCCGCCAACACCCGCTGACGCGCCCTGACGGG
CTTGTCTGCTCCCGGCATCCGCTTACAGACAAGCTGTGACCGTCTCCGGGAGCTGCATGTGTCAGAGGTT
TTCACCGTCATCACCGAAACGCGCGAGACGAAAGGGCCTCGTGATACGCCTATTTTTATAGGTTAATGTC
ATGATAATAATGGTTTCTTAGACGTCAGGTGGCACTTTTCGGGGAAATGTGCGCGGAACCCCTATTTGTT
TATTTTTCTAAATACATTCAAATATGTATCCGCTCATGAGACAATAACCCTGATAAATGCTTCAATAATA
TTGAAAAAGGAAGAGTATGAGTATTCAACATTTCCGTGTCGCCCTTATTCCCTTTTTTGCGGCATTTTGC
CTTCCTGTTTTTGCTCACCCAGAAACGCTGGTGAAAGTAAAAGATGCTGAAGATCAGTTGGGTGCACGAG
TGGGTTACATCGAACTGGATCTCAACAGCGGTAAGATCCTTGAGAGTTTTCGCCCCGAAGAACGTTTTCC
AATGATGAGCACTTTTAAAGTTCTGCTATGTGGCGCGGTATTATCCCGTATTGACGCCGGGCAAGAGCAA
CTCGGTCGCCGCATACACTATTCTCAGAATGACTTGGTTGAGTACTCACCAGTCACAGAAAAGCATCTTA
CGGATGGCATGACAGTAAGAGAATTATGCAGTGCTGCCATAACCATGAGTGATAACACTGCGGCCAACTT
ACTTCTGACAACGATCGGAGGACCGAAGGAGCTAACCGCTTTTTTGCACAACATGGGGGATCATGTAACT
CGCCTTGATCGTTGGGAACCGGAGCTGAATGAAGCCATACCAAACGACGAGCGTGACACCACGATGCCTG
TAGCAATGGCAACAACGTTGCGCAAACTATTAACTGGCGAACTACTTACTCTAGCTTCCCGGCAACAATT
AATAGACTGGATGGAGGCGGATAAAGTTGCAGGACCACTTCTGCGCTCGGCCCTTCCGGCTGGCTGGTTT
ATTGCTGATAAATCTGGAGCCGGTGAGCGTGGGTCTCGCGGTATCATTGCAGCACTGGGGCCAGATGGTA
AGCCCTCCCGTATCGTAGTTATCTACACGACGGGGAGTCAGGCAACTATGGATGAACGAAATAGACAGAT
CGCTGAGATAGGTGCCTCACTGATTAAGCATTGGTAACTGTCAGACCAAGTTTACTCATATATACTTTAG
ATTGATTTAAAACTTCATTTTTAATTTAAAAGGATCTAGGTGAAGATCCTTTTTGATAATCTCATGACCA
AAATCCCTTAACGTGAGTTTTCGTTCCACTGAGCGTCAGACCCCGTAGAAAAGATCAAAGGATCTTCTTG
AGATCCTTTTTTTCTGCGCGTAATCTGCTGCTTGCAAACAAAAAAACCACCGCTACCAGCGGTGGTTTGT
TTGCCGGATCAAGAGCTACCAACTCTTTTTCCGAAGGTAACTGGCTTCAGCAGAGCGCAGATACCAAATA
CTGTTCTTCTAGTGTAGCCGTAGTTAGGCCACCACTTCAAGAACTCTGTAGCACCGCCTACATACCTCGC
TCTGCTAATCCTGTTACCAGTGGCTGCTGCCAGTGGCGATAAGTCGTGTCTTACCGGGTTGGACTCAAGA
CGATAGTTACCGGATAAGGCGCAGCGGTCGGGCTGAACGGGGGGTTCGTGCACACAGCCCAGCTTGGAGC
GAACGACCTACACCGAACTGAGATACCTACAGCGTGAGCTATGAGAAAGCGCCACGCTTCCCGAAGGGAG
AAAGGCGGACAGGTATCCGGTAAGCGGCAGGGTCGGAACAGGAGAGCGCACGAGGGAGCTTCCAGGGGGA
AACGCCTGGTATCTTTATAGTCCTGTCGGGTTTCGCCACCTCTGACTTGAGCGTCGATTTTTGTGATGCT
CGTCAGGGGGGCGGAGCCTATGGAAAAACGCCAGCAACGCGGCCTTTTTACGGTTCCTGGCCTTTTGCTG
GCCTTTTGCTCACATGTTCTTTCCTGCGTTATCCCCTGATTCTGTGGATAACCGTATTACCGCCTTTGAG
TGAGCTGATACCGCTCGCCGCAGCCGAACGACCGAGCGCAGCGAGTCAGTGAGCGAGGAAGCGGAAGAGC
GCCCAATACGCAAACCGCCTCTCCCCGCGCGTTGGCCGATTCATTAATGCAGCTGTGGAATGTGTGTCAG
TTAGGGTGTGGAAAGTCCCCAGGCTCCCCAGCAGGCAGAAGTATGCAAAGCATGCATCTCAATTAGTCAG
CAACCAGGTGTGGAAAGTCCCCAGGCTCCCCAGCAGGCAGAAGTATGCAAAGCATGCATCTCAATTAGTC
AGCAACCATAGTCCCGCCCCTAACTCCGCCCATCCCGCCCCTAACTCCGCCCAGTTCCGCCCATTCTCCG
CCCCATGGCTGACTAATTTTTTTTATTTATGCAGAGGCCGAGGCCGCCTCGGCCTCTGAGCTATTCCAGA
AGTAGTGAGGAGGCTTTTTTGGAGGCCTAGGCTTTTGCAAAAAGCTTGGACACAAGACAGGCTTGCGAGA
TATGTTTGAGAATACCACTTTATCCCGCGTCAGGGAGAGGCAGTGCGTAAAAAGACGCGGACTCATGTGA
AATACTGGTTTTTAGTGCGCCAGATCTCTATAATCTCGCGCAACCTATTTTCCCCTCGAACACTTTTTAA
GCCGTAGATAAACAGGCTGGGACACTTCACATGAGCGAAAAATACATCGTCACCTGGGACATGTTGCAGA
TCCATGCACGTAAACTCGCAAGCCGACTGATGCCTTCTGAACAATGGAAAGGCATTATTGCCGTAAGCCG
TGGCGGTCTGTACCGGGTGCGTTACTGGCGCGTGAACTGGGTATTCGTCATGTCGATACCGTTTGTATTT
CCAGCTACGATCACGACAACCAGCGCGAGCTTAAAGTGCTGAAACGCGCAGAAGGCGATGGCGAAGGCTT
CATCGTTATTGATGACCTGGTGGATACCGGTGGTACTGCGGTTGCGATTCGTGAAATGTATCCAAAAGCG
CACTTTGTCACCATCTTCGCAAAACCGGCTGGTCGTCCGCTGGTTGATGACTATGTTGTTGATATCCCGC
AAGATACCTGGATTGAACAGCCGTGGGATATGGGCGTCGTATTCGTCCCGCCAATCTCCGGTCGCTAATC
TTTTCAACGCCTGGCACTGCCGGGCGTTGTTCTTTTTAACTTCAGGCGGGTTACAATAGTTTCCAGTAAG
TATTCTGGAGGCTGCATCCATGACACAGGCAAACCTGAGCGAAACCCTGTTCAAACCCCGCTTTAAACAT
CCTGAAACCTCGACGCTAGTCCGCCGCTTTAATCACGGCGCACAACCGCCTGTGCAGTCGGCCCTTGATG
GTAAAACCATCCCTCACTGGTATCGCATGATTAACCGTCTGATGTGGATCTGGCGCGGCATTGACCCACG
CGAAATCCTCGACGTCCAGGCACGTATTGTGATGAGCGATGCCGAACGTACCGACGATGATTTATACGAT
ACGGTGATTGGCTACCGTGGCGGCAACTGGATTTATGAGTGGGCCCCGGATCTTTGTGAAGGAACCTTAC
TTCTGTGGTGTGACATAATTGGACAAACTACCTACAGAGATTTAAAGCTCTAAGGTAAATATAAAATTTT
TAAGTGTATAATGTGTTAAACTACTGATTCTAATTGTTTGTGTATTTTAGATTCCAACCTATGGAACTGA
TGAATGGGAGCAGTGGTGGAATGCCTTTAATGAGGAAAACCTGTTTTGCTCAGAAGAAATGCCATCTAGT
GATGATGAGGCTACTGCTGACTCTCAACATTCTACTCCTCCAAAAAAGAAGAGAAAGGTAGAAGACCCCA
AGGACTTTCCTTCAGAATTGCTAAGTTTTTTGAGTCATGCTGTGTTTAGTAATAGAACTCTTGCTTGCTT
TGCTATTTACACCACAAAGGAAAAAGCTGCACTGCTATACAAGAAAATTATGGAAAAATATTCTGTAACC
TTTATAAGTAGGCATAACAGTTATAATCATAACATACTGTTTTTTCTTACTCCACACAGGCATAGAGTGT
CTGCTATTAATAACTATGCTCAAAAATTGTGTACCTTTAGCTTTTTAATTTGTAAAGGGGTTAATAAGGA
ATATTTGATGTATAGTGCCTTGACTAGAGATCATAATCAGCCATACCACATTTGTAGAGGTTTTACTTGC
TTTAAAAAACCTCCCACACCTCCCCCTGAACCTGAAACATAAAATGAATGCAATTGTTGTTGTTAACTTG
TTTATTGCAGCTTATAATGGTTACAAATAAAGCAATAGCATCACAAATTTCACAAATAAAGCATTTTTTT
CACTGCATTCTAGTTGTGGTTTGTCCAAACTCATCAATGTATCTTATCATGTCTGGATCAACTGGATAAC
TCAAGCTAACCAAAATCATCCCAAACTTCCCACCCCATACCCTATTACCACTGCCAATTACCTGTGGTTT
CATTTACTCTAAACCTGTGATTCCTCTGAATTATTTTCATTTTAAAGAAATTGTATTTGTTAAATATGTA
CTACAAACTTAGTAGTTGGAAGGGCTAATTCACTCCCAAAGAAGACAAGATATCCTTGATCTGTGGATCT
ACCACACACAAGGCTACTTCCCTGATTAGCAGAACTACACACCAGGGCCAGGGGTCAGATATCCACTGAC
CTTTGGATGGTGCTACAAGCTAGTACCAGTTGAGCCAGATAAGGTAGAAGAGGCCAATAAAGGAGAGAAC
ACCAGCTTGTTACACCCTGTGAGCCTGCATGGGATGGATGACCCGGAGAGAGAAGTGTTAGAGTGGAGGT
TTGACAGCCGCCTAGCATTTCATCACGTGGCCCGAGAGCTGCATCCGGAGTACTTCAAGAACTGCTGATA
TCGAGCTTGCTACAAGGGACTTTCCGCTGGGGACTTTCCAGGGAGGCGTGGCCTGGGCGGGACTGGGGAG
TGGCGAGCCCTCAGATCCTGCATATAAGCAGCTGCTTTTTGCCTGTACTGGGTCTCTCTGGTTAGACCAG
ATCTGAGCCTGGGAGCTCTCTGGCTAACTAGGGAACCCACTGCTTAAGCCTCAATAAAGCTTGCCTTGAG
TGCTTCAAGTAGTGTGTGCCCGTCTGTTGTGTGACTCTGGTAACTAGAGATCCCTCAGACCCTTTTAGTC
AGTGTGGAAAATCTCTAGCAGTGGCGCCCGAACAGGGACTTGAAAGCGAAAGGGAAACCAGAGGAGCTCT
CTCGACGCAGGACTCGGCTTGCTGAAGCGCGCACGGCAAGAGGCGAGGGGCGGCGACTGGTGAGTACGCC
AAAAATTTTGACTAGCGGAGGCTAGAAGGAGAGAGATGGGTGCGAGAGCGTCAGTATTAAGCGGGGGAGA
ATTAGATCGCGATGGGAAAAAATTCGGTTAAGGCCAGGGGGAAAGAAAAAATATAAATTAAAACATATAG
TATGGGCAAGCAGGGAGCTAGAACGATTCGCAGTTAATCCTGGCCTGTTAGAAACATCAGAAGGCTGTAG
ACAAATACTGGGACAGCTACAACCATCCCTTCAGACAGGATCAGAAGAACTTAGATCATTATATAATACA
GTAGCAACCCTCTATTGTGTGCATCAAAGGATAGAGATAAAAGACACCAAGGAAGCTTTAGACAAGATAG
AGGAAGAGCAAAACAAAAGTAAGACCACCGCACAGCAAGCGGCCGGCCGCTGATCTTCAGACCTGGAGGA
GGAGATATGAGGGACAATTGGAGAAGTGAATTATATAAATATAAAGTAGTAAAAATTGAACCATTAGGAG
TAGCACCCACCAAGGCAAAGAGAAGAGTGGTGCAGAGAGAAAAAAGAGCAGTGGGAATAGGAGCTTTGTT
CCTTGGGTTCTTGGGAGCAGCAGGAAGCACTATGGGCGCAGCGTCAATGACGCTGACGGTACAGGCCAGA
CAATTATTGTCTGGTATAGTGCAGCAGCAGAACAATTTGCTGAGGGCTATTGAGGCGCAACAGCATCTGT
TGCAACTCACAGTCTGGGGCATCAAGCAGCTCCAGGCAAGAATCCTGGCTGTGGAAAGATACCTAAAGGA
TCAACAGCTCCTGGGGATTTGGGGTTGCTCTGGAAAACTCATTTGCACCACTGCTGTGCCTTGGAATGCT
AGTTGGAGTAATAAATCTCTGGAACAGATTTGGAATCACACGACCTGGATGGAGTGGGACAGAGAAATTA
ACAATTACACAAGCTTAATACACTCCTTAATTGAAGAATCGCAAAACCAGCAAGAAAAGAATGAACAAGA
ATTATTGGAATTAGATAAATGGGCAAGTTTGTGGAATTGGTTTAACATAACAAATTGGCTGTGGTATATA
AAATTATTCATAATGATAGTAGGAGGCTTGGTAGGTTTAAGAATAGTTTTTGCTGTACTTTCTATAGTGA
ATAGAGTTAGGCAGGGATATTCACCATTATCGTTTCAGACCCACCTCCCAACCCCGAGGGGACCCGACAG
GCCCGAAGGAATAGAAGAAGAAGGTGGAGAGAGAGACAGAGACAGATCCATTCGATTAGTGAA
